>Addgene plasmid #214558 | AiP1858 - pAAV-AiE2538m-minBG-SYFP2-WPRE-BGHpA | addgene full sequence | sequence record 432572 | Addgene NGS Result
CTCATACTCTTCCTTTTTCAATATTATTGAAGCATTTATCAGGGTTATTGTCTCATGAGCGGATACATAT
TTGAATGTATTTAGAAAAATAAACAAATAGGGGTTCCGCGCACATTTCCCCGAAAAGTGCCACCTGACGT
CTAAGAAACCATTATTATCATGACATTAACCTATAAAAATAGGCGTATCACGAGGCCCTTTCGTCTCGCG
CGTTTCGGTGATGACGGTGAAAACCTCTGACACATGCAGCTCCCGGAGACGGTCACAGCTTGTCTGTAAG
CGGATGCCGGGAGCAGACAAGCCCGTCAGGGCGCGTCAGCGGGTGTTGGCGGGTGTCGGGGCTGGCTTAA
CTATGCGGCATCAGAGCAGATTGTACTGAGAGTGCACCATAAAATTGTAAACGTTAATATTTTGTTAAAA
TTCGCGTTAAATTTTTGTTAAATCAGCTCATTTTTTAACCAATAGACCGAAATCGGCAAAATCCCTTATA
AATCAAAAGAATAGCCCGAGATAGAGT
[37 nt withheld, positions 518-554]
AAAGAACGTGGACTCCAACGTCAAAGG
[141 nt withheld, positions 582-722]
G
[46 nt withheld, positions 724-769]
A
[95 nt withheld, positions 771-865]
TATGCGGTGTGAAATACCGCACAGATGCGTAAGGAGAAAATACCGCATCAGGCGCCCCTGCAGGCAGCTG
CGCGCTCGCTCGCTCACTGAGGCCGCCCGGGCAAAGCCCGGGCGTCGGGCGACCTTTGGTCGCCCGGCCT
CAGTGAGCGAGCGAGCGCGCAGAGAGGGAGTGGCCAACTCCATCACTAGGGGTTCCTGCGGCCGCTCGGT
CCGCACGTGAGATCTCATGCCTGCTATTGTCTTCCCAATCCTCCCCCTTGCTGTCCTGCCCCACCCCACC
CCCCAGAATAGAATGACACCTACTCAGACAATGCGATGCAATTTCCTCATTTTATTAGGAAAGGACAGTG
GGAGTGGCACCTTCCAGGGTCAAGGAAGGCACGGGGGAGGGGCAAACAACAGATGGCTGGCAACTAGAAG
GCACAGTCGAAGATCTCTCGAGCCACGGAATTGTCAGTGCCCAACAGCCGAGCCCCTGTCCAGCAGCGGG
CAAGGCAGGCGGCGATGAGTTCCGCCGTGGCAAGAACTAACCAGGATTTATACAAGGAGGAGAAAATGAA
AGCCATACGGGAAGCAATAGCATGATACAAAGGCATTAAAGCAGCGTATCCACATAGCGTAAAAGGAGCA
ACATAGTTAAGAATACCAGTCAATCTTTCACAAATTTTGTAATCCAGAGGTTGATTATGATATCGAATTC
GCGGCCGCGGCGCGCCGTCGACTTACTTGTACAGCTCGTCCATGCCGAGAGTGATCCCGGCGGCGGTCAC
GAACTCCAGCAGGACCATGTGATCGCGCTTCTCGTTGGGGTCTTTGCTCAGCTTGGACTGGTAGCTCAGG
TAGTGGTTGTCGGGCAGCAGCACGGGGCCGTCGCCGATGGGGGTGTTCTGCTGGTAGTGGTCGGCGAGCT
GCACGCCGCCGTCCTCGATGTTGTGGCGGATCTTGAAGTTGGCCTTGATGCCGTTCTTCTGCTTGTCGGC
GGTGATATAGACGTTGTGGCTGTTGTAGTTGTACTCCAGCTTGTGCCCCAGGATGTTGCCGTCCTCCTTG
AAGTCGATGCCCTTCAGCTCGATGCGGTTCACCAGGGTGTCGCCCTCGAACTTCACCTCGGCGCGGGTCT
TGTAGTTGCCGTCGTCCTTGAAGAAGATGGTGCGCTCCTGGACGTAGCCTTCGGGCATGGCGGACTTGAA
GAAGTCGTGCTGCTTCATGTGGTCGGGGTAGCGGGCGAAGCACTGCACGCCGTAGCCCAGGGTGGTCACG
AGGGTGGGCCAGGGCACGGGCAGCTTGCCGGTGGTGCAGATCAGCTTCAGGGTCAGCTTGCCGTAGGTGG
CATCGCCCTCGCCCTCGCCGGACACGCTGAACTTGTGGCCGTTTACGTCGCCGTCCAGCTCGACCAGGAT
GGGCACCACCCCGGTGAACAGCTCCTCGCCCTTGCTCACCATGGTGGCGACCGGTAGCGCTAGCTTCGAA
AGATCTGGATCCCAGAAGCAAATGTAAGCAATAGATGGCTCTGCCCTGACTTTTATGCCCAGCCCGAGCT
CCGGGTACTTGATGCCATTTAGAGGATGAGACGCAGATTTGCTGAAACTCTAGCAAAGCTCCTGGTCCGG
CAGGGAAGATGGTTGCATCATGTAGCCCAAATGCTTTGTATTTGGGGAAGCCTGCCAAAAAGATGTCAGG
GCTAAGACACCAGCTGCTGGCCCGGCCGGCCTCTGCACACGCTGTTCCTGCAGCCCGTCCCCTGACCCCA
GAGTGCCCGCTGCCAAGCCTGCCGGTGAACCTCTGCTTACTCTGAACTCTCCTTCCTGGAAAGCCTTGAG
GGAATTAATCACACCACAGACCTGTCAGCCCACTCACCCCTGAGTCCCAGAGTCTGTCTGACACATCTCT
CTGTTCGATAAATATTTATGGAATGAGCGAGGAGGGGCATGCCTCCTCCTCCGTTCTGGATCAGAAGAGC
CATATAAGGGCTGTGGTCCATGGGGGCCTCTCTGATGGCTGCATCCTGGGCTTTCAGGGAAACAGAACCT
GGATCCGACCCTTGACATTGCCTCTCCACAGCTGTGTGGCCTCAGACAAAAGCATTCAGCTTCTCTCCGC
ACGCACGTGGGGTCGATTATTACTCTTACAACGCGTGCGGCCGCAGGAACCCCTAGTGATGGAGTTGGCC
ACTCCCTCTCTGCGCGCTCGCTCGCTCACTGAGGCCGGGCGACCAAAGGTCGCCCGACGCCCGGGCGGCC
TCAGTGAGCGAGCGAGCGCGCAGCTGCCTGCAGGACATGTGAGCAAAAGGCCAGCAAAAGGCCAGGAACC
GTAAAAAGGCCGCGTTGCTGGCGTTTTTCCATAGGCTCCGCCCCCCTGACGAGCATCACAAAAATCGACG
CTCAAGTCAGAGGTGGCGAAACCCGACAGGACTATAAAGATACCAGGCGTTTCCCCCTGGAAGCTCCCTC
GTGCGCTCTCCTGTTCCGACCCTGCCGCTTACCGGATACCTGTCCGCCTTTCTCCCTTCGGGAAGCGTGG
CGCTTTCTCATAGCTCACGCTGTAGGTATCTCAGTTCGGTGTAGGTCGTTCGCTCCAAGCTGGGCTGTGT
GCACGAACCCCCCGTTCAGCCCGACCGCTGCGCCTTATCCGGTAACTATCGTCTTGAGTCCAACCCGGTA
AGACACGACTTATCGCCACTGGCAGCAGCCACTGGTAACAGGATTAGCAGAGCGAGGTATGTAGGCGGTG
CTACAGAGTTCTTGAAGTGGTGGCCTAACTACGGCTACACTAGAAGAACAGTATTTGGTATCTGCGCTCT
GCTGAAGCCAGTTACCTTCGGAAAAAGAGTTGGTAGCTCTTGATCCGGCAAACAAACCACCGCTGGTAGC
GGTGGTTTTTTTGTTTGCAAGCAGCAGATTACGCGCAGAAAAAAAGGATCTCAAGAAGATCCTTTGATCT
TTTCTACGGGGTCTGACGCTCAGTGGAACGAAAACTCACGTTAAGGGATTTTGGTCATGAGATTATCAAA
AAGGATCTTCACCTAGATCCTTTTAAATTAAAAATGAAGTTTTAAATCAATCTAAAGTATATATGAGTAA
ACTTGGTCTGACAGTTACCAATGCTTAATCAGTGAGGCACCTATCTCAGCGATCTGTCTATTTCGTTCAT
CCATAGTTGCCTGACTCCCCGTCGTGTAGATAACTACGATACGGGAGGGCTTACCATCTGGCCCCAGTGC
TGCAATGATACCGCGAGACCCACGCTCACCGGCTCCAGATTTATCAGCAATAAACCAGCCAGCCGGAAGG
GCCGAGCGCAGAAGTGGTCCTGCAACTTTATCCGCCTCCATCCAGTCTATTAATTGTTGCCGGGAAGCTA
GAGTAAGTAGTTCGCCAGTTAATAGTTTGCGCAACGTTGTTGCCATTGCTACAGGCATCGTGGTGTCACG
CTCGTCGTTTGGTATGGCTTCATTCAGCTCCGGTTCCCAACGATCAAGGCGAGTTACATGATCCCCCATG
TTGTGCAAAAAAGCGGTTAGCTCCTTCGGTCCTCCGATCGTTGTCAGAAGTAAGTTGGCCGCAGTGTTAT
CACTCATGGTTATGGCAGCACTGCATAATTCTCTTACTGTCATGCCATCCGTAAGATGCTTTTCTGTGAC
TGGTGAGTACTCAACCAAGTCATTCTGAGAATAGTGTATGCGGCGACCGAGTTGCTCTTGCCCGGCGTCA
ATACGGGATAATACCGCGCCACATAGCAGAACTTTAAAAGTGCTCATCATTGGAAAACGTTCTTCGGGGC
GAAAACTCTCAAGGATCTTACCGCTGTTGAGATCCAGTTCGATGTAACCCACTCGTGCACCCAACTGATC
TTCAGCATCTTTTACTTTCACCAGCGTTTCTGGGTGAGCAAAAACAGGAAGGCAAAATGCCGCAAAAAAG
GGAATAAGGGCGACACGGAAATGTTGAATA
Features (pLannotate 1.2.2; 14 found; start..end, strand, type, name):
      6..110     -  promoter       AmpR promoter: bla
    205..240     +  CDS            rop (fragment): Rop protein, which maintains plasmids at low copy number; rop
    342..391     +  misc_feature   bom (fragment): basis of mobility region from pBR322
    392..847     -  rep_origin     f1 ori (sequence partly withheld): f1 bacteriophage origin of replication; arrow indicates direction of (+) strand synthesis
    866..917     +  misc_feature   bom (fragment): basis of mobility region from pBR322
    922..1062    -  repeat_region  AAV2 ITR: inverted terminal repeat of adeno-associated virus serotype 2 inverted
   1180..1291    -  polyA_signal   bGH poly(A) signal: bovine growth hormone polyadenylation signal
   1308..1388    -  misc_feature   WPRE (fragment): woodchuck hepatitis virus posttranscriptional regulatory element
   1394..1551    -  misc_feature   WPRE (fragment): woodchuck hepatitis virus posttranscriptional regulatory element
   1591..2307    -  CDS            SYFP2: SYFP2 is a basic (constitutively fluorescent) yellow fluorescent protein published in 2006, derived from Aequorea victoria. It is reported to be a very rapidly-maturing monomer with moderate acid sensitivity.
   3045..3072    -  repeat_region  AAV2 ITR (fragment): inverted terminal repeat of adeno-associated virus serotype 2 inverted
   3101..3128    -  repeat_region  AAV2 ITR (fragment): inverted terminal repeat of adeno-associated virus serotype 2 inverted
   3201..3789    -  rep_origin     ori: high-copy-number ColE1/pMB1/pBR322/pUC origin of replication
   3960..5       -  CDS            AmpR (across the origin): β-lactamase; bla; confers resistance to ampicillin, carbenicillin, and related antibiotics
