[The description below was written by a language model from this plasmid's Addgene catalogue record and pLannotate feature annotations shown in this document.]
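Description:
AiP1858 - pAAV-AiE2538m-minBG-SYFP2-WPRE-BGHpA is an adeno-associated virus transfer plasmid built on a pAAV2 backbone and intended for packaging recombinant AAV that reports enhancer activity in the brain. In bacteria it is maintained as a high-copy plasmid through a ColE1/pUC-type origin and selected with ampicillin via the β-lactamase gene and its promoter. An f1 phage origin is also present, along with short remnants of pBR322 rop and bom sequences that are annotated only as fragments.

The payload lies between AAV2 inverted terminal repeats, which provide the cis signals for genome replication and encapsidation. One ITR is annotated in full, while the other is detected only as two short fragments, which may simply reflect the difficulty of sequencing these structured repeats. Within the ITRs, the enhancer AiE2538m is placed upstream of a minimal beta-globin promoter (minBG). This promoter has little activity on its own, so transcription depends on the cell-type-specific activity of the enhancer. This unit drives SYFP2, a rapidly maturing monomeric yellow fluorescent protein derived from Aequorea victoria. Downstream, a WPRE, annotated as two fragments suggesting a shortened variant, enhances transcript stability and expression, and a bovine growth hormone polyadenylation signal terminates the message. The enhancer and minimal promoter are not annotated in the feature table, but they presumably occupy the unannotated stretch between the SYFP2 coding sequence and the fragmentary ITR.

The record describes the enhancer as designed to direct AAV-mediated transgene expression to specific populations of brain cells, as part of a collection of tools for genetic access to cortical cell types. It does not state which population AiE2538m targets.
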