Addgene plasmid #214558: AiP1858 - pAAV-AiE2538m-minBG-SYFP2-WPRE-BGHpA
Purpose: AiE2538m is an enhancer sequence, designed to drive AAV-mediated transgene expression in specific populations of brain cells
Depositing lab: Allen Institute for Brain Science & Bosiljka Tasic. Depositing organization: Allen Institute. Publication: A suite of enhancer AAVs and transgenic mouse lines for genetic access to cortical cell types. Ben-Simon Y, Hooper M, Narayan S, Daigle TL, Dwivedi D, Way SW, Oster A, Stafford DA, Mich JK, Taormina MJ, Martinez RA, Opitz-Araya X, Roth JR, Alexander JR, Allen S, Amster A, Arbuckle J, Ayala A, Baker PM, Bakken TE, Barcelli T, Barta S, Bendrick J, Bertagnolli D, Bielstein C, Bishwakarma P, Bowlus J, Boyer G, Brouner K, Casian B, Casper T, Chakka AB, Chakrabarty R, Chance RK, Chavan S, Clark M, Colbert K, Collman F, Daniel S, Departee M, DiValentin P, Donadio N, Dotson N, Egdorf T, Fliss T, Gabitto M, Garcia J, Gary A, Gasperini M, Gloe J, Goldy J, Gore BB, Graybuck L, Greisman N, Haeseleer F, Halterman C, Haradon Z, Hastings SD, Helback O, Ho W, Hockemeyer D, Huang C, Huff S, Hunker A, Johansen N, Jones D, Juneau Z, Kalmbach B, Kannan M, Khem S, Kussick E, Kutsal R, Larsen R, Lee C, Lee AY, Leibly M, Lenz GH, Li S, Liang E, Lusk N, Madigan Z, Malloy J, Malone J, McCue R, Melchor J, Mollenkopf T, Moosman S, Morin E, Newman D, Ng L, Ngo K, Omstead V, Otto S, Oyama A, Pena N, Pham T, Phillips E, Pom CA, Potekhina L, Ransford S, Ray PL, Rette D, Reynoldson C, Rimorin C, Rocha D, Ruiz A, Sanchez REA, Sawyer L, Sedeno-Cortes A, Sevigny JP, Shapovalova N, Shepard N, Shulga L, Sigler AR, Siverts L, Soliman S, Somasundaram S, Staats B, Stewart K, Szelenyi E, Tieu M, Trader C, Tran A, van Velthoven CTJ, Walker M, Wang Y, Weed N, Wirthlin M, Wood T, Wynalda B, Yao Z, Zhou T, Ariza J, Dee N, Reding M, Ronellenfitch K, Mufti S, Sunkin SM, Smith KA, Esposito L, Waters J, Thyagarajan B, Yao S, Lein ES, Zeng H, Levi BP, Ngai J, Ting JT, Tasic B. Cell. 2025 May 16:S0092-8674(25)00513-6. doi: 10.1016/j.cell.2025.05.002. PubMed 40403729.
Backbone
  Vector backbone: pAAV2
  Vector type: AAV
Growth in bacteria
  Bacterial resistance: Ampicillin, 100 μg/mL
  Growth temperature: 37°C
  Growth strain: NEB Stable
  Copy number: High Copy
Gene/Insert
  Gene/Insert name: SYFP2
  Species: Synthetic
  Promoter: minBG
  Cloning method: Gibson Cloning
Terms and licenses: Academic/Nonprofit Terms; Industry Terms: Not Available to Industry
Depositor comments: 5' Cloning Site: SgrAI (destroyed), 3' Cloning Site: SgrAI (destroyed). Please visit https://doi.org/10.1101/2024.06.10.597244 for bioRxiv preprint.
How to cite: AiP1858 - pAAV-AiE2538m-minBG-SYFP2-WPRE-BGHpA was a gift from Allen Institute for Brain Science & Bosiljka Tasic (Addgene plasmid # 214558 ; http://n2t.net/addgene:214558 ; RRID:Addgene_214558)
